Addgene plasmid #25068: 2XMyc-LRRK2-deltaHeat
Depositing lab: Mark Cookson. Publication: The Parkinson Disease-associated Leucine-rich Repeat Kinase 2 (LRRK2) Is a Dimer That Undergoes Intramolecular Autophosphorylation. . J Biol Chem. 2008 Jun 13;283(24):16906-14. 10.1074/jbc.M708718200 PubMed 18397888.
Backbone
  Vector backbone: pCMV-Tag 3B
  Backbone manufacturer: Cookson Lab
  Backbone size w/o insert (bp): 4300
  Vector type: Mammalian Expression
Growth in bacteria
  Bacterial resistance: Kanamycin, 50 μg/mL
  Growth temperature: 37°C
  Growth strain: DH5alpha
  Copy number: High Copy
Gene/Insert
  Gene/Insert name: LRRK2
  Species: H. sapiens (human)
  Insert size (bp): 4746
  Mutation: Contains the LRR-ROC-COR-Kinase-WD40 domains; Deletion of aa 1-795
  Entrez Gene: LRRK2 (a.k.a. AURA17, DARDARIN, PARK8, RIPK7, ROCO2)
  Tag / fusion protein: 2XMyc (N terminal on insert)
  Cloning method: Restriction Enzyme
  Sequencing primers: 5′ CMV-F; 3′ SV40pA-R
Terms and licenses: Academic/Nonprofit Terms; Industry Terms: Not Available to Industry
Depositor comments: An additional Myc tag has been added to the original vector. The 2XMyc vector was adapted to the invitrogen gateway system by insertion of a gateway cloning cassette. LRRK2 was cloned by gateway recombination. The domain structure and amino acid limits is approximate. According to depositor's domain organization, this construct contains the correct residues.
How to cite: 2XMyc-LRRK2-deltaHeat was a gift from Mark Cookson (Addgene plasmid # 25068 ; http://n2t.net/addgene:25068 ; RRID:Addgene_25068)
