[The description below was written by a language model from this plasmid's Addgene catalogue record.]
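Description:
2XMyc-LRRK2-deltaHeat is a mammalian expression plasmid built on a modified pCMV-Tag 3B backbone (about 4.3 kb without insert) that carries an N-terminally truncated form of human LRRK2, the leucine-rich repeat kinase 2 gene linked to Parkinson disease (also known as PARK8 or dardarin). It is maintained in E. coli as a high-copy plasmid under kanamycin selection. The record gives no feature table, so the origin of replication and any mammalian selection marker are not explicitly listed. The sequencing primers (CMV forward and SV40 polyA reverse) indicate that the insert sits between a CMV promoter and an SV40 polyadenylation signal, the usual arrangement for strong constitutive expression in transfected mammalian cells.

The insert is roughly 4.7 kb and lacks amino acids 1–795, removing the N-terminal HEAT-repeat region while retaining the LRR, ROC (GTPase), COR, kinase and WD40 domains. The depositor notes that the domain boundaries and residue limits are approximate. The protein is fused at its N terminus to two copies of the Myc epitope. A second Myc tag was added to the original single-tag vector, which was then converted to a Gateway destination vector by inserting a Gateway cassette. The LRRK2 fragment was introduced by Gateway recombination, although the catalogue field lists the cloning method as restriction enzyme.

The tandem Myc tag allows detection and immunoprecipitation of the truncated protein. The construct belongs to work on LRRK2 dimerisation and intramolecular autophosphorylation, where a deletion mutant of this kind serves to test how individual domains contribute to self-association and kinase activity.
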