>Addgene plasmid #25068 | 2XMyc-LRRK2-deltaHeat | addgene partial sequence | sequence record 31040 | 25068 with CMV-F
GAGCTGGTTTAGTGAACCGTCAGATCCGCTAGCGATTACGCCAAGCTCGAAATTAACCCTCACTAAAGGG
AACAAAAGCTGGAGCTCCACCGCGGTGGCGGCCGCCATGGAGCAGAAACTCATCTCTGAAGAGGATCTGA
GCCCGGGCGGATCCGAGCAGAAACTCATCTCTGAAGAGGATCTGCTGCAGGAATTCGATATCACAAGTTT
GTACAAAAAAGCAGGCTCCGAATTCGCCCTTCTGGATGTGGCCAACAATAGCATTTGCCTTGGAGGATTT
TGTATAGGAAAAGTTGAACCTTCTTGGCTTGGTCCTTTATTTCCAGATAAGACTTCTAATTTAAGGAAAC
AAACAAATATAGCATCTACACTAGCAAGAATGGTGATCAGATATCAGATGAAAAGTGCTGTGGAAGAAGG
AACAGCCTCAGGCAGCGATGGAAATTTTTCTGAAGATGTGCTGTCTAAATTTGATGAATGGACCTTTATT
CCTGACTCTTCTATGGACAGTGTGTTTGCTCAAAGTGATGACCTGGATAGTGAAGGAAGTGAAGGCTCAT
TTCTTGTGAAAAAGAAATCTAATTCAATTAGTGTAGGAGAATTTTACCGAGATGCCGTATTACAGCGTTG
CTCACCAAATTTGCAAAGACATTCCAATTCCTTGGGGCCCATTTTTGATCATGAAGATTTACTGAAGCGA
AAAAGAAAAATATTATCTTCAGATGATTCACTCAGGTCATCAAAACTTCAATCCCATATGAGGCATTCAG
ACAGCATTTCTTCTCTGGCTTCTGAGAGAGAATATATTACATCACTAGACCTTTCAGCAAATGAACTAAG
AGATATTGATGCCCTAAGCCAGAAATGCTGTATAAGTGTTCATTTGGAGCATCTTGAAAAGCTGGAGCTT
CACCAGAATGCACTCACGAGCTTTCCACAC
